>Addgene plasmid #123504 | pMK-Prrn (N. tabacum) BPrrn15 | addgene full sequence | sequence record 247837 | Addgene NGS Result
CTAAATTGTAAGCGTTAATATTTTGTTAAAATTCGCGTTAAATTTTTGTTAAATCAGCTCATTTTTTAAC
CAATAGGCCGAAATCGGCAAAATCCCTTATAAATCAAAAGAATAGACCGAGATAGGGTTGAGTGGCCGCT
ACAGGGCGCTCCCATTCGCCATTCAGGCTGCGCAACTGTTGGGAAGGGCGTTTCGGTGCGGGCCTCTTCG
CTATTACGCCAGCTGGCGAAAGGGGGATGTGCTGCAAGGCGATTAAGTTGGGTAACGCCAGGGTTTTCCC
AGTCACGACGTTGTAAAACGACGGCCAGTGAGCGCGACGTAATACGACTCACTATAGGGCGAATTGAAGG
AAGGCCGTCAAGGCCACGTGTCTTGTCCAGAGCTCGGTCTCAGGAGGCTCCCCCGCCGTCGTTCAATGAG
AATGGATAAGAGGCTCGTGGGATTGATGTGAGGGGGCAGGGATGGCTATATTTCTGGGAGCGAACTCCGG
GCGAATACGAAGCGCTTGGATACAGTTGTAGGGAGGGATTTTACTTGAGACCGGTACCTGGAGCACAAGA
CTGGCCTCATGGGCCTTCCTTTCACTGCCCGCTTTCCAGTCGGGAAACCTGTCGTGCCAGCTGCATTAAC
ATGGTCATAGCTGTTTCCTTGCGTATTGGGCGCTCTCCGCTTCCTCGCTCACTGACTCGCTGCGCTCGGT
CGTTCGGGTAAAGCCTGGGGTGCCTAATGAGCAAAAGGCCAGCAAAAGGCCAGGAACCGTAAAAAGGCCG
CGTTGCTGGCGTTTTTCCATAGGCTCCGCCCCCCTGACGAGCATCACAAAAATCGACGCTCAAGTCAGAG
GTGGCGAAACCCGACAGGACTATAAAGATACCAGGCGTTTCCCCCTGGAAGCTCCCTCGTGCGCTCTCCT
GTTCCGACCCTGCCGCTTACCGGATACCTGTCCGCCTTTCTCCCTTCGGGAAGCGTGGCGCTTTCTCATA
GCTCACGCTGTAGGTATCTCAGTTCGGTGTAGGTCGTTCGCTCCAAGCTGGGCTGTGTGCACGAACCCCC
CGTTCAGCCCGACCGCTGCGCCTTATCCGGTAACTATCGTCTTGAGTCCAACCCGGTAAGACACGACTTA
TCGCCACTGGCAGCAGCCACTGGTAACAGGATTAGCAGAGCGAGGTATGTAGGCGGTGCTACAGAGTTCT
TGAAGTGGTGGCCTAACTACGGCTACACTAGAAGAACAGTATTTGGTATCTGCGCTCTGCTGAAGCCAGT
TACCTTCGGAAAAAGAGTTGGTAGCTCTTGATCCGGCAAACAAACCACCGCTGGTAGCGGTGGTTTTTTT
GTTTGCAAGCAGCAGATTACGCGCAGAAAAAAAGGATCTCAAGAAGATCCTTTGATCTTTTCTACGGGGT
CTGACGCTCAGTGGAACGAAAACTCACGTTAAGGGATTTTGGTCATGAGATTATCAAAAAGGATCTTCAC
CTAGATCCTTTTAAATTAAAAATGAAGTTTTAAATCAATCTAAAGTATATATGAGTAAACTTGGTCTGAC
AGTTATTAGAAAAATTCATCCAGCAGACGATAAAACGCAATACGCTGGCTATCCGGTGCCGCAATGCCAT
ACAGCACCAGAAAACGATCCGCCCATTCGCCGCCCAGTTCTTCCGCAATATCACGGGTGGCCAGCGCAAT
ATCCTGATAACGATCCGCCACGCCCAGACGGCCGCAATCAATAAAGCCGCTAAAACGGCCATTTTCCACC
ATAATGTTCGGCAGGCACGCATCACCATGGGTCACCACCAGATCTTCGCCATCCGGCATGCTCGCTTTCA
GACGCGCAAACAGCTCTGCCGGTGCCAGGCCCTGATGTTCTTCATCCAGATCATCCTGATCCACCAGGCC
CGCTTCCATACGGGTACGCGCACGTTCAATACGATGTTTCGCCTGATGATCAAACGGACAGGTCGCCGGG
TCCAGGGTATGCAGACGACGCATGGCATCCGCCATAATGCTCACTTTTTCTGCCGGCGCCAGATGGCTAG
ACAGCAGATCCTGACCCGGCACTTCGCCCAGCAGCAGCCAATCACGGCCCGCTTCGGTCACCACATCCAG
CACCGCCGCACACGGAACACCGGTGGTGGCCAGCCAGCTCAGACGCGCCGCTTCATCCTGCAGCTCGTTC
AGCGCACCGCTCAGATCGGTTTTCACAAACAGCACCGGACGACCCTGCGCGCTCAGACGAAACACCGCCG
CATCAGAGCAGCCAATGGTCTGCTGCGCCCAATCATAGCCAAACAGACGTTCCACCCACGCTGCCGGGCT
ACCCGCATGCAGGCCATCCTGTTCAATCATACTCTTCCTTTTTCAATATTATTGAAGCATTTATCAGGGT
TATTGTCTCATGAGCGGATACATATTTGAATGTATTTAGAAAAATAAACAAATAGGGGTTCCGCGCACAT
TTCCCCGAAAAGTGCCAC
Features (pLannotate 1.2.2; 8 found; start..end, strand, type, name):
      3..134     -  rep_origin     M13 ori (fragment): M13 bacteriophage origin of replication; arrow indicates direction of (+) strand synthesis
    155..311     -  CDS            lacZα (fragment): LacZα fragment of β-galactosidase; lacZ fragment
    320..338     +  promoter       T7 promoter: promoter for bacteriophage T7 RNA polymerase
    582..629     -  CDS            lacI (fragment): lac repressor; lacI; The lac repressor binds to the lac operator to inhibit transcription in E. coli. This inhibition can be relieved by adding lactose or isopropyl-β-D-thiogalactopyranoside (IPTG).
    666..706     -  rep_origin     RSF ori (fragment): Plasmids containing the RSF 1030 origin of replication can be propagated in E. coli cells that contain additional plasmids with compatible origins.
    784..1372    -  rep_origin     ori: high-copy-number ColE1/pMB1/pBR322/pUC origin of replication
   1546..2340    -  CDS            NeoR/KanR: aminoglycoside phosphotransferase confers resistance to neomycin, kanamycin, and G418 (Geneticin®)
   2341..2445    -  promoter       AmpR promoter: bla
