[The description below was written by a language model from this plasmid's Addgene catalogue record and pLannotate feature annotations shown in this document.]
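Description:
pMK-Prrn (N. tabacum) BPrrn15 is a small (about 2.5 kb) part-donor plasmid from the MoChlo kit, a modular cloning toolbox for chloroplast biotechnology. It is built on the pMK-T backbone, a gene-synthesis cloning vector, and is classed as a synthetic biology construct. It is maintained in E. coli at high copy through a ColE1/pUC-type origin and selected with kanamycin. Resistance comes from an aminoglycoside phosphotransferase (NeoR/KanR) coding sequence that the annotation places directly downstream of an AmpR (bla) promoter.

The payload is a synthesized version of Prrn, which from general knowledge is the plastid ribosomal RNA operon promoter, here from Nicotiana tabacum. The depositor describes it as a chloroplast promoter designed for Golden Gate cloning. As a kit part, it is presumably meant to be released by type IIS digestion and assembled with other modules into chloroplast expression cassettes, but the record does not give the enzyme, the overhangs or the flanking sites. It also does not explain what the "BPrrn15" designation signifies.

The automated feature table does not annotate the promoter insert itself. By elimination it probably lies in the unannotated stretch between the T7 promoter and the short lacI-like fragment, although this is an inference. The other hits are an M13 origin fragment, a lacZα fragment, a T7 promoter and short lacI and RSF origin fragments. These appear to be backbone remnants or partial matches rather than functional elements of the design. The plasmid has no plant or plastid selection marker and no homology arms, so it serves as a storage and donor vector for the promoter part rather than as a transformation vector.
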