Addgene plasmid #123504: pMK-Prrn (N. tabacum) BPrrn15
Purpose: MoChlo kit
Depositing lab: Scott Lenaghan & C. Neal Stewart. Depositing organization: University of Tennessee Institute of Agriculture. Publication: MoChlo: A versatile modular cloning toolbox for chloroplast biotechnology. Occhialini A, Piatek A, Pfotenhauer AC, Frazier TP, Stewart CN, Lenaghan S. Plant Physiol. 2019 Jan 24. pii: pp.18.01220. doi: 10.1104/pp.18.01220. PubMed 30679266.
Backbone
  Vector backbone: pMK-T
  Vector type: Synthetic Biology
Growth in bacteria
  Bacterial resistance: Kanamycin, 50 μg/mL
  Growth temperature: 37°C
  Growth strain: Top10
  Copy number: High Copy
Gene/Insert
  Gene/Insert name: Prrn (N. tabacum) BPrrn15
  Cloning method: Restriction Enzyme; 5′ cloning site Unknown (unknown if destroyed)
Terms and licenses: Academic/Nonprofit Terms; Industry Terms: Not Available to Industry
Depositor comments: All inserts have been produced by gene synthesis and cloned in the indicated backbone vector. The insert is a chloroplast promoter designed for Golden-Gate cloning. The Original Material was developed in the performance of research that was funded by Grant Nos. ARPA-E: DE-AR000660 & DARPA: D17AC00016.
How to cite: pMK-Prrn (N. tabacum) BPrrn15 was a gift from Scott Lenaghan & C. Neal Stewart (Addgene plasmid # 123504 ; http://n2t.net/addgene:123504 ; RRID:Addgene_123504)
