>Addgene plasmid #123504 | pMK-Prrn (N. tabacum) BPrrn15 | depositor partial sequence | sequence record 235631 | Prrn (N. tabacum) BPrrn15
GCTCCCCCGCCGTCGTTCAATGAGAATGGATAAGAGGCTCGTGGGATTGATGTGAGGGGGCAGGGATGGC
TATATTTCTGGGAGCGAACTCCGGGCGAATACGAAGCGCTTGGATACAGTTGTAGGGAGGGATTT
